>Addgene plasmid #206333 | pET15-VraS - A314T | addgene full sequence | sequence record 426154 | Addgene NGS Result
ACCCACGCCGAAACAAGCGCTCATGAGCCCGAAGTGGCGAGCCCGATCTTCCCCATCGGTGATGTCGGCG
ATATAGGCGCCAGCAACCGCACCTGTGGCGCCGGTGATGCCGGCCACGATGCGTCCGGCGTAGAGGATCG
AGATCTCGATCCCGCGAAATTAATACGACTCACTATAGGGGAATTGTGAGCGGATAACAATTCCCCTCTA
GAAATAATTTTGTTTAACTTTAAGAAGGAGATATACCATGGGCGAGCTCAGCAGCCATCATCATCATCAT
CACAGCAGCGGCCATATGGAGGATCTGTACTTTCAGAGCTGCATGGAGGGTGAAACCGTGGGCATCAACG
ACCAGAACATCGAGATTTACAGCGAAACCCTGGATCTGTATCACACCCTGGTTCCGCTGAACCAGGAGCT
GCACAAGCTGCGTCTGAAAACCCAAAACCTGACCAACGAAAACTACAACATCAACGACGTGAAGGTTAAG
AAAATCATTGAGGATGAACGTCAACGTCTGGCGCGTGAGCTGCACGACAGCGTGAGCCAGCAACTGTTCG
CGGCGAGCATGATGCTGAGCGCGATTAAGGAGACCAAACTGGAACCGCCGCTGGACCAGCAAATCCCGAT
TCTGGAGAAAATGGTTCAGGATAGCCAACTGGAAATGCGTGCGCTGCTGCTGCACCTGCGTCCGCTGGGT
CTGAAGGATAAAAGCCTGGGCGAGGGCATCAAGGACCTGGTGATTGATCTGCAGAAGAAAGTTCCGATGA
AAGTGGTTCACGAAATCCAAGACTTCAAGGTGCCGAAAGGCATTGAGGATCACCTGTTTCGTATCACCCA
GGAAGCGATTAGCAACACCCTGCGTCACAGCAACGGTACCAAGGTGACCGTTGAACTGTTCAACAAAGAC
GATTACCTGCTGCTGCGTATCCAGGACAACGGCAAGGGCTTTAACGTTGATGAGAAACTGGAACAAAGCT
ATGGTCTGAAGAACATGCGTGAGCGTACACTGGAAATCGGCGCGACCTTTCACATTGTGAGCCTGCCGGA
CAGCGGTACCCGTATTGAGGTTAAGGCGCCGCTGAACAAAGAAGATAGCTATGACGATTAACCCGGGTCG
ACTCGAGGATCCGGCTGCTAACAAAGCCCGAAAGGAAGCTGAGTTGGCTGCTGCCACCGCTGAGCAATAA
CTAGCATAACCCCTTGGGGCCTCTAAACGGGTCTTGAGGGGTTTTTTGCTGAAAGGAGGAACTATATCCG
GATTGGCGAATGGG
[124 nt withheld, positions 1275-1398]
C
[91 nt withheld, positions 1400-1490]
A
[49 nt withheld, positions 1492-1540]
CCTTTGACGTTGGAGTCCACGTTCTTT
[37 nt withheld, positions 1568-1604]
ACCCTATCTCGGTCTATTCTTTTGATTTATAAGGGATTTTGCCGATTTCGGCCTATTGGTTAAAAAATGA
GCTGATTTAACAAAAATTTAACGCGAATTTTAACAAAATATTAACGCTTACAATTTAGGTGGCACTTTTC
GGGGAAATGTGCGCGGAACCCCTATTTGTTTATTTTTCTAAATACATTCAAATATGTATCCGCTCATGAG
ACAATAACCCTGATAAATGCTTCAATAATATTGAAAAAGGAAGAGTATGAGTATTCAACATTTCCGTGTC
GCCCTTATTCCCTTTTTTGCGGCATTTTGCCTTCCTGTTTTTGCTCACCCAGAAACGCTGGTGAAAGTAA
AAGATGCTGAAGATCAGTTGGGTGCACGAGTGGGTTACATCGAACTGGATCTCAACAGCGGTAAGATCCT
TGAGAGTTTTCGCCCCGAAGAACGTTTTCCAATGATGAGCACTTTTAAAGTTCTGCTATGTGGCGCGGTA
TTATCCCGTATTGACGCCGGGCAAGAGCAACTCGGTCGCCGCATACACTATTCTCAGAATGACTTGGTTG
AGTACTCACCAGTCACAGAAAAGCATCTTACGGATGGCATGACAGTAAGAGAATTATGCAGTGCTGCCAT
AACCATGAGTGATAACACTGCGGCCAACTTACTTCTGACAACGATCGGAGGACCGAAGGAGCTAACCGCT
TTTTTGCACAACATGGGGGATCATGTAACTCGCCTTGATCGTTGGGAACCGGAGCTGAATGAAGCCATAC
CAAACGACGAGCGTGACACCACGATGCCTGCAGCAATGGCAACAACGTTGCGCAAACTATTAACTGGCGA
ACTACTTACTCTAGCTTCCCGGCAACAATTAATAGACTGGATGGAGGCGGATAAAGTTGCAGGACCACTT
CTGCGCTCGGCCCTTCCGGCTGGCTGGTTTATTGCTGATAAATCTGGAGCCGGTGAGCGTGGGTCTCGCG
GTATCATTGCAGCACTGGGGCCAGATGGTAAGCCCTCCCGTATCGTAGTTATCTACACGACGGGGAGTCA
GGCAACTATGGATGAACGAAATAGACAGATCGCTGAGATAGGTGCCTCACTGATTAAGCATTGGTAACTG
TCAGACCAAGTTTACTCATATATACTTTAGATTGATTTAAAACTTCATTTTTAATTTAAAAGGATCTAGG
TGAAGATCCTTTTTGATAATCTCATGACCAAAATCCCTTAACGTGAGTTTTCGTTCCACTGAGCGTCAGA
CCCCGTAGAAAAGATCAAAGGATCTTCTTGAGATCCTTTTTTTCTGCGCGTAATCTGCTGCTTGCAAACA
AAAAAACCACCGCTACCAGCGGTGGTTTGTTTGCCGGATCAAGAGCTACCAACTCTTTTTCCGAAGGTAA
CTGGCTTCAGCAGAGCGCAGATACCAAATACTGTCCTTCTAGTGTAGCCGTAGTTAGGCCACCACTTCAA
GAACTCTGTAGCACCGCCTACATACCTCGCTCTGCTAATCCTGTTACCAGTGGCTGCTGCCAGTGGCGAT
AAGTCGTGTCTTACCGGGTTGGACTCAAGACGATAGTTACCGGATAAGGCGCAGCGGTCGGGCTGAACGG
GGGGTTCGTGCACACAGCCCAGCTTGGAGCGAACGACCTACACCGAACTGAGATACCTACAGCGTGAGCT
ATGAGAAAGCGCCACGCTTCCCGAAGGGAGAAAGGCGGACAGGTATCCGGTAAGCGGCAGGGTCGGAACA
GGAGAGCGCACGAGGGAGCTTCCAGGGGGAAACGCCTGGTATCTTTATAGTCCTGTCGGGTTTCGCCACC
TCTGACTTGAGCGTCGATTTTTGTGATGCTCGTCAGGGGGGCGGAGCCTATGGAAAAACGCCAGCAACGC
GGCCTTTTTACGGTTCCTGGCCTTTTGCTGGCCTTTTGCTCACATGTTCTTTCCTGCGTTATCCCCTGAT
TCTGTGGATAACCGTATTACCGCCTTTGAGTGAGCTGATACCGCTCGCCGCAGCCGAACGACCGAGCGCA
GCGAGTCAGTGAGCGAGGAAGCGGAAGAGCGCCTGATGCGGTATTTTCTCCTTACGCATCTGTGCGGTAT
TTCACACCGCAATGGTGCACTCTCAGTACAATCTGCTCTGATGCCGCATAGTTAAGCCAGTATACACTCC
GCTATCGCTACGTGACTGGGTCATGGCTGCGCCCCGACACCCGCCAACACCCGCTGACGCGCCCTGACGG
GCTTGTCTGCTCCCGGCATCCGCTTACAGACAAGCTGTGACCGTCTCCGGGAGCTGCATGTGTCAGAGGT
TTTCACCGTCATCACCGAAACGCGCGAGGCAGCTGCGGTAAAGCTCATCAGCGTGGTCGTGAAGCGATTC
ACAGATGTCTGCCTGTTCATCCGCGTCCAGCTCGTTGAGTTTCTCCAGAAGCGTTAATGTCTGGCTTCTG
ATAAAGCGGGCCATGTTAAGGGCGGTTTTTTCCTGTTTGGTCACTGATGCCTCCGTGTAAGGGGGATTTC
TGTTCATGGGGGTAATGATACCGATGAAACGAGAGAGGATGCTCACGATACGGGTTACTGATGATGAACA
TGCCCGGTTACTGGAACGTTGTGAGGGTAAACAACTGGCGGTATGGATGCGGCGGGACCAGAGAAAAATC
ACTCAGGGTCAATGCCAGCGCTTCGTTAATACAGATGTAGGTGTTCCACAGGGTAGCCAGCAGCATCCTG
CGATGCAGATCCGGAACATAATGGTGCAGGGCGCTGACTTCCGCGTTTCCAGACTTTACGAAACACGGAA
ACCGAAGACCATTCATGTTGTTGCTCAGGTCGCAGACGTTTTGCAGCAGCAGTCGCTTCACGTTCGCTCG
CGTATCGGTGATTCATTCTGCTAACCAGTAAGGCAACCCCGCCAGCCTAGCCGGGTCCTCAACGACAGGA
GCACGATCATGCGCACCCGTGGGGCCGCCATGCCGGCGATAATGGCCTGCTTCTCGCCGAAACGTTTGGT
GGCGGGACCAGTGACGAAGGCTTGAGCGAGGGCGTGCAAGATTCCGAATACCGCAAGCGACAGGCCGATC
ATCGTCGCGCTCCAGCGAAAGCGGTCCTCGCCGAAAATGACCCAGAGCGCTGCCGGCACCTGTCCTACGA
GTTGCATGATAAAGAAGACAGTCATAAGTGCGGCGACGATAGTCATGCCCCGCGCCCACCGGAAGGAGCT
GACTGGGTTGAAGGCTCTCAAGGGCATCGGTCGAGATCCCGGTGCCTAATGAGTGAGCTAACTTACATTA
ATTGCGTTGCGCTCACTGCCCGCTTTCCAGTCGGGAAACCTGTCGTGCCAGCTGCATTAATGAATCGGCC
AACGCGCGGGGAGAGGCGGTTTGCGTATTGGGCGCCAGGGTGGTTTTTCTTTTCACCAGTGAGACGGGCA
ACAGCTGATTGTCCTTCACCGCCTGGCCCTGAGAGAGTTGCAGCAAGCGGTCCACGCTGGTTTGCCCCAG
CAGGCGAAAATCCTGTTTGATGGTGGTTAACGGCGGGATATAACATGAGCTGTCTTCGGTATCGTCGTAT
CCCACTACCGAGATATCCGCACCAACGCGCAGCCCGGACTCGGTAATGGCGCGCATTGCGCCCAGCGCCA
TCTGATCGTTGGCAACCAGCATCGTAGTGGGAACGATGCCCTCATTCAGCATTTGCATGGTTTGTTGAAA
ACCGGACATGGCACTCCAGTCGCCTTCCCGTTCCGCTATCGGCTGAATTTGATTGCGAGTGAGATATTTA
TGCCAGCCAGCCAGACGCAGACGCGCCGAGACAGAACTTAATGGGCCCGCTAACAGCGCGATTTGCTGGT
GACCCAATGCGACCAGATGCTCCACGCCCAGTCGCGTACCGTCTTCATGGGAGAAAATAATACTGTTGAT
GGGTGTCTGGTCAGAGACATCAAGAAATAACGCCGGAACATTAGTGCAGGCAGCTTCCACAGCAATGGCA
TCCTGGTCATCCAGCGGATAGTTAATGATCAGCCCACTGACGCGTTGCGCGAGAAGATTGTGCACCGCCG
CTTTACAGGCTTCGACGCCGCTTCGTTCTACCATCGACACCACCACGCTGGCACCCAGTTGATCGGCGCG
AGATTTAATCGCCGCGACAATTTGCGACGGCGCGTGCAGGGCCAGACTGGAGGTGGCAACGCCAATCAGC
AACGACTGTTTGCCCGCCAGTTGTTGTGCCACGCGGTTGGGAATGTAATTCAGCTCCGCCATCGCCGCTT
CCACTTTTTCCCGCGTTTTCGCAGAAACGTGGCTGGCCTGGTTCACCACGCGGGAAACGGTCTGATAAGA
GACACCGGCATACTCTGCGACATCGTATAACGTTACTGGTTTCACATTCACCACCCTGAATTGACTCTCT
TCCGGGCGCTATCATGCCATACCGCGAAAGGTTTTGCGCCATTCGATGGTGTCCGGGATCTCGACGCTCT
CCCTTATGCGACTCCTGCATTAGGAAGCAGCCCAGTAGTAGGTTGAGGCCGTTGAGCACCGCCGCCGCAA
GGAATGGTGCATGCAAGGAGATGGCGCCCAACAGTCCCCCGGCCACGGGGCCTGCCACCAT
Features (pLannotate 1.2.2; 20 found; start..end, strand, type, name):
    161..179     +  promoter       T7 promoter: promoter for bacteriophage T7 RNA polymerase
    180..204     +  protein_bind   lac operator: The lac repressor binds to the lac operator to inhibit transcription in E. coli. This inhibition can be relieved by adding lactose or isopropyl-β-D-thiogalactopyranoside (IPTG). lac repressor encoded by lacI
    219..241     +  RBS            RBS: efficient ribosome binding site from bacteriophage T7 gene 10 (Olins and Rangwala, 1989)
    266..282     +  CDS            capTEV™ (fragment): composite tag for in vivo biotinylation, TEV protease cleavage, and 6xHis tagging
    299..319     +  CDS            TEV site: tobacco etch virus (TEV) protease recognition and cleavage site
    323..1108    +  CDS            vraS (fragment): VRAS_STAAM - Experimental evidence at protein level: Swiss-Prot protein existence level 1. Member of the two-component regulatory system PprA/PprB involved in biofilm formation by controlling the expression of many related genes including type IVb pili major subunit flp pilin, adhesin bapA or cupE fimbriae. Modulates also quorum-sensing signal production acting on both negative and positive modulators. Functions as a heme sensor histidine kinase which is autophosphorylated at a histidine residue and transfers its phosphate group to PprB. From Staphylococcus aureus (strain Mu50 / ATCC 700699).
   1134..1183    +  CDS            SET1 (fragment): solubility-enhancement tag derived from T7 phage gene 10B
   1191..1238    +  terminator     T7 terminator: transcription terminator for bacteriophage T7 RNA polymerase
   1275..1703    +  rep_origin     f1 ori (sequence partly withheld): f1 bacteriophage origin of replication; arrow indicates direction of (+) strand synthesis
   1756..1860    +  promoter       AmpR promoter: bla
   1861..2721    +  CDS            AmpR: β-lactamase; bla; confers resistance to ampicillin, carbenicillin, and related antibiotics
   2892..3480    +  rep_origin     ori: high-copy-number ColE1/pMB1/pBR322/pUC origin of replication
   3666..3805    -  misc_feature   bom: basis of mobility region from pBR322
   3907..4098    -  CDS            rop: Rop protein, which maintains plasmids at low copy number; rop
   4115..4495    +  CDS            YPB1_ECOLX: Protein predicted: Swiss-Prot protein existence level 4. From Escherichia coli.
   4567..4858    -  CDS            TcR (fragment): tetracycline efflux protein; tet; confers resistance to tetracycline
   4873..4894    -  protein_bind   CAP binding site: CAP binding activates transcription in the presence of cAMP. E. coli catabolite activator protein
   4907..5989    -  CDS            lacI: lac repressor; lacI; The lac repressor binds to the lac operator to inhibit transcription in E. coli. This inhibition can be relieved by adding lactose or isopropyl-β-D-thiogalactopyranoside (IPTG).
   5990..6067    -  promoter       lacI promoter: lacI
   6075..139     -  CDS            TcR (fragment) (across the origin): tetracycline efflux protein; tet; confers resistance to tetracycline
