[The description below was written by a language model from this plasmid's Addgene catalogue record and pLannotate feature annotations shown in this document.]
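Description:
pET15-VraS - A314T is a bacterial expression plasmid built on the pET15b backbone for producing an A314T point mutant of VraS, the sensor histidine kinase from Staphylococcus aureus. It is propagated in E. coli under ampicillin selection (β-lactamase with its own promoter). It replicates from a ColE1/pBR322-type origin accompanied by the bom site and the rop gene. The catalogue lists it as high copy, although rop normally moderates copy number. An f1 origin is also annotated, along with nonfunctional remnants of the pBR322 tetracycline resistance gene.

The insert was placed between the NdeI and XhoI sites, downstream of a T7 promoter fused to a lac operator and the T7 gene 10 ribosome binding site, with a T7 terminator closing the unit. The plasmid-borne lacI gene supplies repressor, so expression stays low until it is induced with IPTG in a host that provides T7 RNA polymerase. The protein carries an N-terminal 6xHis tag from the backbone. The short "capTEV" fragment in the automated annotation most likely reflects this His stretch. The feature table also shows a TEV protease site directly before the coding sequence, which would allow tag removal after affinity purification.

The vraS annotation spans roughly 790 nt and is flagged as a fragment, so the construct may encode only part of the kinase, though the record does not state this. The functional text attached to that feature refers to a different two-component system and should be disregarded. The small "SET1" hit before the terminator is probably backbone sequence.

According to the associated study, the construct yields recombinant mutant VraS for examining how antibiotic-resistance-linked substitutions alter catalysis, stability and substrate interactions.
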