Addgene plasmid #206333: pET15-VraS - A314T
Purpose: Bacterial Expression of A314T VraS
Depositing lab: May Abdelaziz. Depositing organization: University of Texas at Tyler. Publication: Staphylococcus aureus sensor histidine kinase VraS mutations linked to antibiotic resistance affect enzymatic catalysis, stability, and substrate interactions. Cagle-White B, Bhattarai S, Sunderhaus A, Scott E, Solis A, Marsh L, Catague KL, Sarkar A, Abdel Aziz MH. Arch Biochem Biophys. 2026 Feb;776:110715. doi: 10.1016/j.abb.2025.110715. Epub 2025 Dec 24. PubMed 41453699.
Backbone
  Vector backbone: pET15b
  Vector type: Bacterial Expression
Growth in bacteria
  Bacterial resistance: Ampicillin, 100 μg/mL
  Growth temperature: 37°C
  Growth strain: DH5alpha
  Copy number: High Copy
Gene/Insert
  Gene/Insert name: VraS
  Species: Staphylococcus aureus
  Mutation: A314T
  Tag / fusion protein: 6x His (N terminal on backbone)
  Cloning method: Restriction Enzyme; 5′ cloning site Nde I (unknown if destroyed); 3′ cloning site Xho I (unknown if destroyed)
  Sequencing primers: 5′ Unknown
Terms and licenses: Academic/Nonprofit Terms; Industry Terms: Not Available to Industry
How to cite: pET15-VraS - A314T was a gift from May Abdelaziz (Addgene plasmid # 206333 ; http://n2t.net/addgene:206333 ; RRID:Addgene_206333)
